Addgene plasmid #223034: rag2:HMGA2_CE_pISceI
Purpose: Express HMGA2 gene in mesenchymal lineage of Zebrafish.
Depositing lab: Alejandro Gutierrez. Depositing organization: Boston Children's Hospital. Publication: A methyltransferase-independent role for METTL1 in tRNA aminoacylation and oncogenic transformation. Ali RH, Orellana EA, Lee SH, Chae YC, Chen Y, Clauwaert J, Kennedy AL, Gutierrez AE, Papke DJ, Valenzuela M, Silverman B, Falzetta A, Ficarro SB, Marto JA, Fletcher CDM, Perez-Atayde A, Alcindor T, Shimamura A, Prensner JR, Gregory RI, Gutierrez A. Mol Cell. 2025 Mar 6;85(5):948-961.e11. doi: 10.1016/j.molcel.2025.01.003. Epub 2025 Jan 31. PubMed 39892392.
Backbone
  Vector backbone: Rag2 plasmid
  Backbone size w/o insert (bp): 12500
  Vector type: Express the insert(gene) in mesenchymal lineage of Zebrafish.
Growth in bacteria
  Bacterial resistance: Ampicillin, 100 μg/mL
  Growth temperature: 37°C
  Growth strain: NEB Stable
  Copy number: Low Copy
Gene/Insert
  Gene/Insert name: HMGA2
  Species: H. sapiens (human)
  Insert size (bp): 327
  Entrez Gene: HMGA2 (a.k.a. BABL, HMGI-C, HMGIC, LIPO, SRS5, STQTL9)
  Promoter: Rag2
  Cloning method: Restriction Enzyme; 5′ cloning site BamHi (unknown if destroyed); 3′ cloning site Clai (unknown if destroyed)
  Sequencing primers: 5′ CTGTGGTAAAGCCATGGTTG
Terms and licenses: Academic/Nonprofit Terms; Industry Terms: Not Available to Industry
How to cite: rag2:HMGA2_CE_pISceI was a gift from Alejandro Gutierrez (Addgene plasmid # 223034 ; http://n2t.net/addgene:223034 ; RRID:Addgene_223034)
