[The description below was written by a language model from this plasmid's Addgene catalogue record and pLannotate feature annotations shown in this document.]
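Description:
rag2:HMGA2_CE_pISceI is a zebrafish transgenesis plasmid built to express human HMGA2 under the control of the rag2 promoter, which the record describes as directing expression in the mesenchymal lineage of zebrafish. The backbone is a pBluescript-type cloning vector, as shown by the annotated ColE1/pUC-family origin, f1 phage origin, lacZα and lac promoter/operator remnants, flanking T3 and T7 promoters and MCS fragments. It is selected in E. coli with ampicillin through the bla (AmpR) gene. Although the annotated origin is of the high-copy type, the catalogue lists the plasmid as low copy and propagated in a recombination-stabilising strain, which is plausible for a roughly 12 kb construct containing repeated elements.

The payload is the 327 bp HMGA2 coding sequence, cloned by restriction enzymes between BamHI and ClaI sites and followed by an SV40 polyadenylation signal. The approximately 5.8 kb upstream of the coding sequence carries no annotation and presumably holds the rag2 regulatory sequence named in the catalogue, though the feature table does not identify it. A second cassette lies downstream, consisting of an EGFP coding sequence followed by further SV40 poly(A) signals. The promoter driving EGFP falls in an unannotated stretch and is not stated, so the basis of this likely transgenesis marker is unclear, as is the meaning of "CE" in the name. The name also suggests I-SceI meganuclease sites for genomic integration after embryo injection, but these are not annotated. The associated work concerns oncogenic transformation, consistent with using the plasmid to model HMGA2-driven mesenchymal tumours in fish.
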