Features (pLannotate 1.2.2; 22 found; start..end, strand, type, name):
   5788..6114    +  CDS            HMGA2: HMGA2_HUMAN - Also known as HMGIC. Experimental evidence at protein level: Swiss-Prot protein existence level 1. Functions as a transcriptional regulator. Functions in cell cycle regulation through CCNA2. Plays an important role in chromosome condensation during the meiotic G2/M transition of spermatocytes. Plays a role in postnatal myogenesis, is involved in satellite cell activation (By similarity). Positively regulates IGF2 expression through PLAG1 and in a PLAG1-independent manner (PubMed:28796236). From Homo sapiens (Human).
   6127..6261    -  polyA_signal   SV40 poly(A) signal: SV40 polyadenylation signal
   7349..8065    +  CDS            EGFP: EGFP is a basic (constitutively fluorescent) green fluorescent protein published in 1996, derived from Aequorea victoria. It is reported to be a rapidly-maturing weak dimer with moderate acid sensitivity.
   8094..8111    -  promoter       T7 promoter (fragment): promoter for bacteriophage T7 RNA polymerase
   8116..8248    -  polyA_signal   SV40 poly(A) signal: SV40 polyadenylation signal
   8264..8347    +  CDS            large T antigen (fragment): large T antigen from SV40 (simian virus 40)
   8370..8504    +  polyA_signal   SV40 poly(A) signal: SV40 polyadenylation signal
   8525..8608    -  CDS            large T antigen (fragment): large T antigen from SV40 (simian virus 40)
   8619..8641    -  misc_feature   MCS (fragment): pBluescript multiple cloning site
   8660..8681    -  misc_feature   MCS (fragment): pBluescript multiple cloning site
   8690..8708    -  promoter       T7 promoter: promoter for bacteriophage T7 RNA polymerase
   8716..8871    +  CDS            lacZα (fragment): LacZα fragment of β-galactosidase; lacZ fragment
   8902..9330    -  rep_origin     f1 ori (sequence partly withheld): f1 bacteriophage origin of replication; arrow indicates direction of (+) strand synthesis
   9357..9461    +  promoter       AmpR promoter: bla
   9462..10322   +  CDS            AmpR: β-lactamase; bla; confers resistance to ampicillin, carbenicillin, and related antibiotics
  10493..11081   +  rep_origin     ori: high-copy-number ColE1/pMB1/pBR322/pUC origin of replication
  11264..11356   +  CDS            lacI (fragment): lac repressor; lacI; The lac repressor binds to the lac operator to inhibit transcription in E. coli. This inhibition can be relieved by adding lactose or isopropyl-β-D-thiogalactopyranoside (IPTG).
  11369..11390   +  protein_bind   CAP binding site: CAP binding activates transcription in the presence of cAMP. E. coli catabolite activator protein
  11405..11435   +  promoter       lac promoter: promoter for the E. coli lac operon
  11439..11461   +  protein_bind   lac operator (fragment): The lac repressor binds to the lac operator to inhibit transcription in E. coli. This inhibition can be relieved by adding lactose or isopropyl-β-D-thiogalactopyranoside (IPTG). lac repressor encoded by lacI
  11504..11522   +  promoter       T3 promoter: promoter for bacteriophage T3 RNA polymerase
  11535..11554   -  misc_feature   MCS (fragment): pBluescript multiple cloning site
>Addgene plasmid #223034 | rag2:HMGA2_CE_pISceI | addgene full sequence | sequence record 446275 | Addgene NGS Result
TCACTGTTCTTCAGGCACTCGTGGTTACGGGTTTTTGTTTTGCACTCTTGCACACACATCTCTCGGCCTC
CAAAACAAACACACAACTGCACGAGGGCTCGAAGCCCCCACCGAAAAACAAAAACATTATGCTAATGAGG
AAGGCACAGCTGTTCCCTTCTTCACTCTCTCTCTCGTTCTTTCAACAACAGTCGCCTAATTTCTCTCGTT
CCTTTAAAGAGCCGCCAAGCAGAAACAGTTAATGCAAATATAAGCCTGCGGGAAATAAGGAGAATTTTTA
CAAAATCCGAGCTTCCCCTCCTGCCAAAATGTGATGTGTGACTCACGCATTCGATATTTGGTGTAATGAG
AGTGAATCATTCTGCTCCACACCGAACCCGATGCCACAGACCACTCAGATGCACACCGAGGAGACTATTT
TAACAGCACATTACATCCAGACTGTCACAGATGCATTACCAAGAGTGTGATTTCAGTGTCGAATGCAGGT
CTTAAAGGAAAATCTGTTGCGATTGCATGTGCGCTAACTAGACACGACCAACGAATGGGAACAATCTGTG
AAATATTATACAATCACAGGCAATTAAAAGATGTTTAAAGTTCAATTTAGTTTTAATTAATATGTTATAT
AAAACTAATCTGTTTTAAATGTATATTTATGATTTTAGCTTTAGCTAGCCTCTTGACCAGCAGCTGAAGT
GTCCGGCAAGTACCTAAAAGGGAGACCACATGGGAAAGCTAGGTTGCTCCCGGAAGAGGTGTTAGTAAAC
CAGCAGGTCTACCTGTGGTCTGTGTGGGTCCTAATGCCCCAGTATAAACCAGCAGGTCAACCTGTGGTCT
GTGTGGGTCCTAATGCCCCAGTATAAACCAGCAGGTCTACCTGTGGTCTGTGTGGGTCCTAATGCCCCAG
TATAAACCAGCAGGTCAACCTGTAGTCTGTGTGGGTCCTAATGCCCCAGTATAAACCAGCAGGTCTACCT
GTGGTCTGTGTGGGTCCTAATGCCCCAGTATAAACCAACAGGTCAACCTGTGATCTGTGTGGGTCCTAAT
GCCCCAGTATAAACCAGCAGGTCAACCTGTGGTCTGTGTGGGTCCTAATGCCCCAGTATAAACCAGCAGG
TCAACCTGTGGTCTGTGTGGGTCCTAATGCCCCAGTATAAACCAGCAGGTCAACACCTGTGGTCTGTGTG
GGTCCTAATGCCCCGGTACAAACCAGCATGTCAACCTGTGGTCTGTGTGGGTCCTAATGCCCCAGTATAA
ACCAGCAGGTCAACCTGTGGTCTGTGTGGGTCCTAATGCCCCAGTATAAACCAGCAGGTCTACCTGTGGT
CTGTGTGGGTCCTAATGCCCCAGTATAAACCAGCAGGTCAACCTGTAGTCTGTGTGGGTCCTAATGCCCC
AGTATAAACCAGCAGGTCTACCTGTGGTCTGTGTGGGTCCTAATGCCCCAGTATAAACCAGCAGGTCAAC
CTGTGGTCTGTGTGGGTCCTAATGCCCCAGTATAAACCAGCAGGTCAACCTGTGGTCTGTGTGGGTCCTA
ATGCCCCAGTATATTGATGGAGACTCTATACTGCTCGGTGAGCTCCATCTTTCGGATAAGATGTTAAAAC
AAGGTCCCGACTCTCTGTGGTGGTAAAAAATTCCCAGGATGTCCTTCCTACCCTGGCATCCTGGACAAAT
TTGCTCACTGTCCTCTGTCCATCATGGCCTCCTAACCATCCCCATATCATAATTGGCTTTATCACTCTAG
CTGGGGCCGAAATCGCATACTTCCATTTTATGAGGTACGCTAAAATCAGTATGCGAGCCAAGTAATATGT
CCGAATACTTCCGGCGAGATTCTAGAGTGTGCATTCGATGCACGCTACGCTATTCCATGATGCCCCGTGA
GAGAATTCTTGAATCGGAGAGAAGCAACGCAACTCATGCGGGTAGGTTACGTGACGATGACATATTGGCG
GATGTAGTACGTCCAAGTTCCATTCATACTGCTCACATTCATATTTTATAGAATGTTCTTTTCCCACAGC
CAAGTAGTAAGTTTAAATTCAAATACAGTACCTACTAAGTAGTAGTAGACGGTTTCGGACGCAGCCCCTG
TCTCCTCTCCACCAATATACTGGTGTGTAGTGTGCGGTCTGGTGCAATATGGCTGCCATCGCGTCATCCA
GGTGGATGCTGCACACTGGTGGTTGATGAGGAGATTTTGCCCAAAAAAGTGTTTTGAGTTTCCAGAAAAG
CGCGATATAAATGTAAGGAATTATCATTAGCTTATTATAATGGAACTTTCTGGATAACTTGTGCCAGAGC
TAGGGGCCATTAAAACTTTGCCCTGGGGTACCTCAGGGAGCTGCAAGGAAGTGCTATAGGGCTAATGAAA
TGTTTGGGGGAAAAAAAAAAATTTTATAAGTAAAAATAAAACTAAAATAATTAATAATTTCATTGTTGAA
AATTATAGTAAAATTGATAAACAAGATAAGCAGCATTAGTATAAAAAACTAAAAACAAACGTAATTTAAA
ATAATTAAATTGTTTTAAATAAATTATACAAAATAATGTTTACAACGACACGGTGGTGCAGTAGGTAGTG
CTGTCGCCAGCAAAGCAAGAAGGTCGCTGGTTCGAGCCTCAGCTGGATCACTTGATGTTTCTGTGTGGAG
CATTCGCGTGCGTTTAACCCCAGATTAATAAAGAGACTAAGCCGAAAAGAAAATAAATGTATGAAAATGT
TTACGTAAAATGTAAATAAATGCATGATTAATAAAATATATGAATTTTAAAGATTGAGGTAGAATTGTTT
TATTATTCACACATTTGGTTATTTTTAATCAGTGACAACTTGTGATGCTCTTTATATTGTTTATTACGCT
ACTTTGAATATTCAGTCTCAAATTGCATGTAAATACGACTTCAAAGCAGAATTAGTTTAATTTAATTGCC
TGTAAACAGTGTTGTACTTTGATGGTGATTGTCTGATAATAATATGATTTCACTATTTAAAATTTGAAAA
AAAAAAATCTGAAAAATACTCACCGGCCACTTTATTAGGTACACCTGTCTAACTGCTTGTTAACGTAAAT
TTCTAATCAGCCAATCACCAGGCAGCAACTCAGTGCATTTAGGCATGTAGACATGGTCAAGACGATCTGC
TGCAGTTCAAAGCGAGCATCAGAATGGAGAAGCAAGGTGATTTAAGTGACTTTAAACGTGACGTGTTTGT
TGGTGCCAGACGGGCTGGTCTGAGTATTTCAGAAACTGCTGATTTACTGGGGTTTTCACACACAAACATC
TCTGGGGTTTACAGAGAATGGTCCAAAAAAAGATAATATCCAGTGAGCGGCAGTTCTGTGGGGGCAAATG
TCTTGTTGATGCCAGAGGTCAGAGGAGAATGGCCTGACTGGTTCCAGCTGATAGAAAGGCAACAGTAATT
CAAATAACCACTCGTTAGAACTGAGGCATGCAGAAGAGCACCTTTGAACACAACATGTCGAACCTTGAGG
CGGGTGGGCTACAGCAGCTCAAGACCACATCGGGTGCCACTCCTGTCAGCTAAGAACAGGAAACTGAGGC
TACAATTCGCACAGGCTCAACATAAGTAGACAATAGAAGATTGAACATTATGTTGCCTGGTCAGATGGAT
ACATTCTACCTTGTATCAACAGTTCAGGCTGGTGATGGTGGTGTAATGGTGTGGGGGATATATTCTTGGC
ACACTTTGGGCCCATTAGTACCAATTAACCATCGTGTCAACGCCACAGCCTAACTGAGTATTGTTGCTGA
CCATGTTCATTTCTTTTTGACCACAGTGTACCCATCTTCTGATGGCTACTTCCTGCAGGATAATGCACCA
TGTCATAAAGCGTGAATGATCTCAGACTGGTTTCTTGAACATGACAATGAGTTCACTGTGCTCGAATGAC
CTCCACAGTCACCAGATCTCAATCCAATAGAGCGCCTTTGGGGTGTGGTAGAATGGAAGATTCGCATCCT
GGATGTGCAGCCGACAAATCTGCATGATGCTAGCATGTCAATATGGACCAAAATCTCTGAGGAATTTTCC
AGTACCTGGTTGAAATGCAAAAGGAAGGGAATCTATGCTAAGGCAAAAAGAGGTCCAACCCAGTACTAGT
GGGGTGTACATAATAAAGTGGCCGGTGAGTGTATATTGTTAAGGATATCTAGATAATCCAAATAATTTAC
AGCACTATTTAAAAAAAAAACTTTATGTCACCAAGTCTGCATTTATTTGATCACAATTACAGTCGAAAAA
GCAATATCGGGATACATTGTTTCCATTTAAAATAACTATATTATATTTTAAATATTTTTGACAATGTTAT
TTCTTTAATGCCAAAGCTAAATTGTATTCAATCTGAATTTTAGTGTCACATGATCCTTCAGAAAATATTA
ACACATTGCTAAAAATGTATATTATTATCAATTTGGATTTTTTTTTTTTTTTGTATATTAACCTATGCTA
TTGGTTACTATACAAAAGTATTACTGTGAATATATGCATATACAGAACCGTATCAAGCGCGGGGGGTGGT
TGGGTTATGTCCCCATTTGGAAAGACCTGGAAACATTCATAATGACTAAAATTGCACGGAAAAATATAAT
ATCTATGAGTATTGCTGATCAGCAGCACAAAACCAGAACTCCATATTAATAAACAGCCAATGATGCAGTG
AGTTTGTGCATGTTTTCATTCAAACTCGTGTGATTGTGCTCAAACACCTGTTGTGAGCAGCAGTTGCAAA
CAGTAAACCTCAAGAGGAGCCAGTCAACCTTCACAAACACTCAACCTCTGGCTCACTCACTAAACAATTC
GCGTTAATATCTAAAATAAAAATTTCCAGCACCAAACAGCTCTCAGATTTCGGAGTACACTGACCAAGAG
GTAAGAAGTAACGTTACATTACTAGGACGACTATTGTAAGACTAGATATGTAATATTTGGAAGCGTACGT
GTTTTAAGTGACATATAGAGTAGAGGAACTGATGGAAATACGATTTGCATAATGTAAAATGATATATATT
AAAATATAGGCTACAGTAGGTAACGTGGTTTACATATAACGTTACTGTGTTAATGTAGTGCTCAGTTACT
CGTGTTGACAGTTATTATTAGTGCTTGCTAATTTGTTTGTTAATGCTTCTCTTGCGTATTTGATTACCTT
CAGGCGAATCTAAAACATATCAGATGTAGAAACGGCAGAAAAATGTTGAAGAAAATACGAGAATAGTAGC
TTTTGGAGCACATAGAAAAGTACATCAGATAAAGCCTACCGTTTAAACGCAGACGCCGCTCTCGCACTGA
ATGCTGGGTACTGTAGTCCTTATATTGTATGCTTAATGTGCGTCTCAACGGGAAACTAGAGTTAGGAAAA
CTACAATTTCCTGTGGAAAATGTTTCTGTTTTCGGGGAAACAGCGAAAGAAAGATATGGTTCCGCGTTTT
TTTCTTACTTTGAATAATAAAATAAGACCTAACTACACACTTCGCTTACTCTTATGCTAATTTGAAGCAC
TAGCATTCTTTGATACAATGATAATCATTTAAACATCACAGTTATACTACAAATACTATGGTTAAACTAT
GTCTAGTGTAGTGTAACACTATGGTTGCCATTGTTATCTTTAAGTTTAAGTATTATCTGTGGTAAAGCCA
TGGTTGGTTTTTATAAGAGGTAATAAAATTAACATTGTACAATTAAATGACTATAAATTAATGTTTTTTT
TTATTTTTTTTACACAGCTACCTTCAAAAAGGGATCCCGCCGCCACCATGAGCGCACGCGGTGAGGGCGC
GGGGCAGCCGTCCACTTCAGCCCAGGGACAACCTGCCGCCCCAGCGCCTCAGAAGAGAGGACGCGGCCGC
CCCAGGAAGCAGCAGCAAGAACCAACCGGTGAGCCCTCTCCTAAGAGACCCAGGGGAAGACCCAAAGGCA
GCAAAAACAAGAGTCCCTCTAAAGCAGCTCAAAAGAAAGCAGAAGCCACTGGAGAAAAACGGCCAAGAGG
CAGACCTAGGAAATGGCCACAACAAGTTGTTCAGAAGAAGCCTGCTCAGGAGGAAACTGAAGAGACATCC
TCACAAGAGTCTGCCGAAGAGGACTAGATCGATGATGATCCAGACATGATAAGATACATTGATGAGTTTG
GACAAACCACAACTAGAATGCAGTGAAAAAAATGCTTTATTTGTGAAATTTGTGATGCTATTGCTTTATT
TGTAACCATTATAAGCTGCAATAAACAAGTTAACAACAACAATTCATGTCACATCTATTACCACAATGCA
CAGCACCTTGACCTGGAAATTAGGGAAATTATAACAGTCAATCAGTGGAAGAAAATGGAGGAAGTATGTG
ATTCATCAGCAGCTGCGAGCAGCACAGTCCAAAATCAGCCACAGGATCAAGAGCACCCGTGGCCGTATCT
TCGCAGATCTAAAGCTTAAATCAGTTGTGTTAAATAAGAGACATTCAAAATAAATGTAAATGAGCTCTCC
AAATCAGCAGACTTAACATTCTTTAAAATGATTGATTCAATAGTGATAAAAATCAGGCATAGCCAGTTGT
AACTTTAGATAAATTACAGAAAATGTCAAATACAGAGAACCGATTCTTTTTTATGATACATCCAAGCACA
CATTTAACACAATCCAGGCAAACCCCGAATTTCACAGTCACAAGCACTGTTTGTACAAGAGCTTTGCCTA
AGGACACACAGTCTCTATAAGTCCAGGTCGTTGGTTTCACTCTTATTTTAAACATGTGACATTTTTCCTG
CCATCCTGTCTTAGGCTGCTGTTTGCTTCATTCCATGTCACATTAAATTCCTCAGTAGCACCTTTTACAC
ACACAGCCAATCTTTTCCAGAAAATTCAATTGCTTTGAAGAGATAATGTGTGAACAAATCCATTTAGAAA
AGGAAAATTAAGAATTTGTAAAATCATCTGTAAATTGTTGGCATTCTTCTGTATATGAACATCACATCAT
TTACAGGTAAAGGTCTGGTCATTAATTATATGACAATTTACTGGTATTATTTTGTGAAAGGGGCTATTTT
CAATGCGTTCATCCATCCTTTTCATCCCTCAAATCTCTCATTCACGTCCCCCTCCCCATCTGCACACTTT
ATCTCATTTCCACCCTGCTGGAATCTGAGCACTTGTGCAGTTATCAGGGCTCCTGTATTTAGGAGGCTCT
GGGTGTCCATGTAGGGGACGAACAGAAACACTGCAGACCTTTATAGAAGAACAATTGATAAGAGTCCTCA
TACATAAAGACTCCATTAGTAAGCCAGTGACCCAGGAGCCCAGACCAACAGCAAAGCAGACAGTGACCAT
GGTGAGCAAGGGCGAAGAGCTGTTCACCGGGGTGGTGCCCATCCTGGTCGAGCTGGACGGCGACGTAAAC
GGCCACAAGTTCAGCGTGTCCGGCGAGGGCGAGGGCGATGCCACCTACGGCAAGCTGACCCTGAAGTTCA
TCTGCACCACCGGCAAGCTGCCCGTGCCCTGGCCCACCCTCGTGACCACCCTGACCTACGGCGTGCAGTG
CTTCAGCCGCTACCCCGACCACATGAAGCAGCACGACTTCTTCAAGTCCGCCATGCCCGAAGGCTACGTC
CAGGAGCGCACCATCTTCTTCAAGGACGACGGCAACTACAAGACCCGCGCCGAGGTGAAGTTCGAGGGCG
ACACCCTGGTGAACCGCATCGAGCTGAAGGGCATCGACTTCAAGGAGGACGGCAACATCCTGGGGCACAA
GCTGGAGTACAACTACAACAGCCACAACGTCTATATCATGGCCGACAAGCAGAAGAACGGCATCAAGGTG
AACTTCAAGATCCGCCACAACATCGAGGACGGCAGCGTGCAGCTCGCCGACCACTACCAGCAGAACACCC
CCATCGGCGACGGCCCCGTGCTGCTGCCCGACAACCACTACCTGAGCACCCAGTCCGCCCTGAGCAAAGA
CCCCAACGAGAAGCGCGATCACATGGTCCTGCTGGAGTTCGTGACCGCCGCCGGGATCACTCTCGGCATG
GACGAGCTGTACAAGTAAAGCGGCCCCTCTCGAGCCTCTAGAACTATAGTGAGTCGTATTACGTAGATCC
AGACATGATAAGATACATTGATGAGTTTGGACAAACCACAACTAGAATGCAGTGAAAAAAATGCTTTATT
TGTGAAATTTGTGATGCTATTGCTTTATTTGTAACCATTATAAGCTGCAATAAACAAGAGATCTGATCTA
GAGGATCATAATCAGCCATACCACATTTGTAGAGGTTTTACTTGCTTTAAAAAACCTCCCACACCTCCCC
CTGAACCTGAAACATAAAATGAATGCAATTGTTGTTGTTAACTTGTTTATTGCAGCTTATAATGGTTACA
AATAAAGCAATAGCATCACAAATTTCACAAATAAAGCATTTTTTTCACTGCATTCTAGTTGTGGTTTGTC
CAAACTCATCAATGTATCTTATCATGTCTGGATCATCATCGAATTGCATTCATTTTATGTTTCAGGTTCA
GGGGGAGGTGTGGGAGGTTTTTTAAAGCAAGTAAAACCTCTACAAATGTGGTATGGCTGATTATGATCCT
CTAGATCAGATCCACTAGTTCTAGAGCGGCCATTACCCTGTTATCCCTAGGCCGCCACCGCGGTGGAGCT
CCAATTCGCCCTATAGTGAGTCGTATTACGCGCGCTCACTGGCCGTCGTTTTACAACGTCGTGACTGGGA
AAACCCTGGCGTTACCCAACTTAATCGCCTTGCAGCACATCCCCCTTTCGCCAGCTGGCGTAATAGCGAA
GAGGCCCGCACCGATCGCCCTTCCCAACAGTTGCGCAGCCTGAATGGCGAATGGAAATTGTAAGCGTTAA
TATTTTGTTAAAATTCGCGTTAAATTTTTGTTAAATCAGCTCATTTTTTAACCAATAGGCCGAAATCGGC
AAAATCCCTTATAAATCAAAAGAATAGACCGAGATAGGGT
[37 nt withheld, positions 9001-9037]
AAAGAACGTGGACTCCAACGTCAAAGG
[49 nt withheld, positions 9065-9113]
T
[91 nt withheld, positions 9115-9205]
G
[124 nt withheld, positions 9207-9330]
CAGGTGGCACTTTTCGGGGAAATGTGCGCGGAACCCCTATTTGTTTATTTTTCTAAATACATTCAAATAT
GTATCCGCTCATGAGACAATAACCCTGATAAATGCTTCAATAATATTGAAAAAGGAAGAGTATGAGTATT
CAACATTTCCGTGTCGCCCTTATTCCCTTTTTTGCGGCATTTTGCCTTCCTGTTTTTGCTCACCCAGAAA
CGCTGGTGAAAGTAAAAGATGCTGAAGATCAGTTGGGTGCACGAGTGGGTTACATCGAACTGGATCTCAA
CAGCGGTAAGATCCTTGAGAGTTTTCGCCCCGAAGAACGTTTTCCAATGATGAGCACTTTTAAAGTTCTG
CTATGTGGCGCGGTATTATCCCGTATTGACGCCGGGCAAGAGCAACTCGGTCGCCGCATACACTATTCTC
AGAATGACTTGGTTGAGTACTCACCAGTCACAGAAAAGCATCTTACGGATGGCATGACAGTAAGAGAATT
ATGCAGTGCTGCCATAACCATGAGTGATAACACTGCGGCCAACTTACTTCTGACAACGATCGGAGGACCG
AAGGAGCTAACCGCTTTTTTGCACAACATGGGGGATCATGTAACTCGCCTTGATCGTTGGGAACCGGAGC
TGAATGAAGCCATACCAAACGACGAGCGTGACACCACGATGCCTGTAGCAATGGCAACAACGTTGCGCAA
ACTATTAACTGGCGAACTACTTACTCTAGCTTCCCGGCAACAATTAATAGACTGGATGGAGGCGGATAAA
GTTGCAGGACCACTTCTGCGCTCGGCCCTTCCGGCTGGCTGGTTTATTGCTGATAAATCTGGAGCCGGTG
AGCGTGGGTCTCGCGGTATCATTGCAGCACTGGGGCCAGATGGTAAGCCCTCCCGTATCGTAGTTATCTA
CACGACGGGGAGTCAGGCAACTATGGATGAACGAAATAGACAGATCGCTGAGATAGGTGCCTCACTGATT
AAGCATTGGTAACTGTCAGACCAAGTTTACTCATATATACTTTAGATTGATTTAAAACTTCATTTTTAAT
TTAAAAGGATCTAGGTGAAGATCCTTTTTGATAATCTCATGACCAAAATCCCTTAACGTGAGTTTTCGTT
CCACTGAGCGTCAGACCCCGTAGAAAAGATCAAAGGATCTTCTTGAGATCCTTTTTTTCTGCGCGTAATC
TGCTGCTTGCAAACAAAAAAACCACCGCTACCAGCGGTGGTTTGTTTGCCGGATCAAGAGCTACCAACTC
TTTTTCCGAAGGTAACTGGCTTCAGCAGAGCGCAGATACCAAATACTGTTCTTCTAGTGTAGCCGTAGTT
AGGCCACCACTTCAAGAACTCTGTAGCACCGCCTACATACCTCGCTCTGCTAATCCTGTTACCAGTGGCT
GCTGCCAGTGGCGATAAGTCGTGTCTTACCGGGTTGGACTCAAGACGATAGTTACCGGATAAGGCGCAGC
GGTCGGGCTGAACGGGGGGTTCGTGCACACAGCCCAGCTTGGAGCGAACGACCTACACCGAACTGAGATA
CCTACAGCGTGAGCTATGAGAAAGCGCCACGCTTCCCGAAGGGAGAAAGGCGGACAGGTATCCGGTAAGC
GGCAGGGTCGGAACAGGAGAGCGCACGAGGGAGCTTCCAGGGGGAAACGCCTGGTATCTTTATAGTCCTG
TCGGGTTTCGCCACCTCTGACTTGAGCGTCGATTTTTGTGATGCTCGTCAGGGGGGCGGAGCCTATGGAA
AAACGCCAGCAACGCGGCCTTTTTACGGTTCCTGGCCTTTTGCTGGCCTTTTGCTCACATGTTCTTTCCT
GCGTTATCCCCTGATTCTGTGGATAACCGTATTACCGCCTTTGAGTGAGCTGATACCGCTCGCCGCAGCC
GAACGACCGAGCGCAGCGAGTCAGTGAGCGAGGAAGCGGAAGAGCGCCCAATACGCAAACCGCCTCTCCC
CGCGCGTTGGCCGATTCATTAATGCAGCTGGCACGACAGGTTTCCCGACTGGAAAGCGGGCAGTGAGCGC
AACGCAATTAATGTGAGTTAGCTCACTCATTAGGCACCCCAGGCTTTACACTTTATGCTTCCGGCTCGTA
TGTTGTGTGGAATTGTGAGCGGATAACAATTTCACACAGGAAACAGCTATGACCATGATTACGCCAAGCG
CGCAATTAACCCTCACTAAAGGGAACAAAAGCTGGGTACCGGGCCCCCCCTCGAATTACCCTGTTATCCC
TATCGAGCAAAATCAATCCTAATGTAAAATAGTATACGTTCATCATTATAATGCAAACACTGTAGAACTG
TTGTGTTGTGCCTTGCATTTCATTCTCAGTTTCTTATCGTCTGTCTCTTTTTACGACAGAGCTAGAAAAA
ACTAGCCTTCATTTGCCATCGCCGTATGCAAATCCACTCCAGAACTCAACAGGTTTGTTCTGCGGCGGGT
GTAAGTGTGAACACCGGCATGTAAGTGCGCTTGAGCAGGAGAATAAAGCGCTCAGAGACACCGGAGGAAT
CCTTTATTTTGCGTTGCGCCTCAGGGGATTCGCTGAGCCTTCTCTTCATGGCCCTGCTCTTCAGACACAG
GTGCTCCGCTGTTTGTGTTTT
